Addgene plasmid #209185: pENTR4 AvrRpm1
Purpose: pENTR4 plasmid with CDS of Pseudomonas syringae pv maculicola type III effector AvrRpm1 without stop codon for C-terminal epitope tags
Depositing lab: Lennart Wirthmueller. Depositing organization: Leibniz Institute of Plant Biochemistry (IPB). Publication: Untargeted proteomics identifies plant substrates of the bacterial-derived ADP-ribosyltransferase AvrRpm1. Simranjit Kaur, Thomas Colby, Domenika Thieme, Carsten Proksch, Susanne Matschi, eIvan Matić, and Lennart Wirthmueller. bioRxiv 2023.09.25.558804 10.1101/2023.09.25.558804.
Backbone
  Vector backbone: pENTR4
  Backbone manufacturer: Thermo Scientific
  Backbone size w/o insert (bp): 2250
  Total vector size (bp): 2909
  Vector type: Gateway-compatible entry vector
Growth in bacteria
  Bacterial resistance: Kanamycin, 50 μg/mL
  Growth temperature: 37°C
  Growth strain: DH5alpha
  Copy number: High Copy
Gene/Insert
  Gene/Insert name: AvrRpm1
  Species: Pseudomonas syringae pv. maculicola
  Insert size (bp): 659
  GenBank ID: AAK49539.1
  Promoter: none
  Cloning method: Gibson Cloning
  Sequencing primers: 5′ CCCGCCATAAACTGCCAGG; 3′ CGTTGAATATGGCTCATAACACCC
Terms and licenses: Academic/Nonprofit Terms; Industry Terms: Not Available to Industry
Depositor comments: Please visit https://www.biorxiv.org/content/10.1101/2023.09.25.558804v1 for bioRxiv preprint.
How to cite: pENTR4 AvrRpm1 was a gift from Lennart Wirthmueller (Addgene plasmid # 209185 ; http://n2t.net/addgene:209185 ; RRID:Addgene_209185)
