[The description below was written by a language model from this plasmid's Addgene catalogue record and pLannotate feature annotations shown in this document.]
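Description:
pENTR4 AvrRpm1 is a Gateway-compatible entry clone built on the commercial pENTR4 backbone, with a total size of about 2.9 kb. It is propagated in E. coli through a high-copy ColE1/pUC-type origin of replication and selected with kanamycin via an aminoglycoside phosphotransferase (KanR) gene. Upstream of the cloning region sit the rrnB T1 and T2 transcription terminators, which shield the insert from read-through transcription originating in the backbone and so limit unintended expression in the bacterial host.

The payload is the coding sequence of AvrRpm1, a type III secreted effector from Pseudomonas syringae pv. maculicola, inserted by Gibson assembly as a fragment of roughly 660 bp. The automated feature table does not annotate the AvrRpm1 CDS itself, but the interval between the attL1 and attL2 sites matches the recorded insert size. The entry clone carries no promoter, so the gene is not meant to be expressed from this plasmid. Instead, the flanking attL sites allow an LR Clonase reaction to transfer the open reading frame directionally into any attR-containing destination vector, which then supplies the promoter and other expression elements. The stop codon has been deliberately omitted so that the coding sequence can read through into a C-terminal epitope tag or other fusion partner provided by the destination vector.

The associated work concerns proteomic identification of plant substrates of AvrRpm1, described there as a bacterial-derived ADP-ribosyltransferase, so the construct serves as a source clone for generating tagged AvrRpm1 expression vectors for such studies.
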