Features (pLannotate 1.2.2; 6 found; start..end, strand, type, name):
     11..599     +  rep_origin     ori: high-copy-number ColE1/pMB1/pBR322/pUC origin of replication
    767..810     -  terminator     rrnB T1 terminator: Escherichia coli rrnB; transcription terminator T1 from the E. coli rrnB gene
    942..969     +  terminator     rrnB T2 terminator: transcription terminator T2 from the E. coli rrnB gene
   1019..1118    +  protein_bind   attL1: mutant version of attL; recombination site for the Gateway® LR reaction LR Clonase™
   1799..1898    -  protein_bind   attL2: mutant version of attL; recombination site for the Gateway® LR reaction LR Clonase™
   2021..2830    +  CDS            KanR: aminoglycoside phosphotransferase; aph(3')-Ia; confers resistance to kanamycin in bacteria or G418 (Geneticin®) in eukaryotes
>Addgene plasmid #209185 | pENTR4 AvrRpm1 | addgene full sequence | sequence record 415369 | Addgene NGS Result
AAGGATCTTCTTGAGATCCTTTTTTTCTGCGCGTAATCTGCTGCTTGCAAACAAAAAAACCACCGCTACC
AGCGGTGGTTTGTTTGCCGGATCAAGAGCTACCAACTCTTTTTCCGAAGGTAACTGGCTTCAGCAGAGCG
CAGATACCAAATACTGTTCTTCTAGTGTAGCCGTAGTTAGGCCACCACTTCAAGAACTCTGTAGCACCGC
CTACATACCTCGCTCTGCTAATCCTGTTACCAGTGGCTGCTGCCAGTGGCGATAAGTCGTGTCTTACCGG
GTTGGACTCAAGACGATAGTTACCGGATAAGGCGCAGCGGTCGGGCTGAACGGGGGGTTCGTGCACACAG
CCCAGCTTGGAGCGAACGACCTACACCGAACTGAGATACCTACAGCGTGAGCTATGAGAAAGCGCCACGC
TTCCCGAAGGGAGAAAGGCGGACAGGTATCCGGTAAGCGGCAGGGTCGGAACAGGAGAGCGCACGAGGGA
GCTTCCAGGGGGAAACGCCTGGTATCTTTATAGTCCTGTCGGGTTTCGCCACCTCTGACTTGAGCGTCGA
TTTTTGTGATGCTCGTCAGGGGGGCGGAGCCTATGGAAAAACGCCAGCAACGCGGCCTTTTTACGGTTCC
TGGCCTTTTGCTGGCCTTTTGCTCACATGTTCTTTCCTGCGTTATCCCCTGATTCTGTGGATAACCGTAT
TACCGCTAGCATGGATCTCGGGGACGTCTAACTACTAAGCGAGAGTAGGGAACTGCCAGGCATCAAATAA
AACGAAAGGCTCAGTCGGAAGACTGGGCCTTTCGTTTTATCTGTTGTTTGTCGGTGAACGCTCTCCTGAG
TAGGACAAATCCGCCGGGAGCGGATTTGAACGTTGTGAAGCAACGGCCCGGAGGGTGGCGGGCAGGACGC
CCGCCATAAACTGCCAGGCATCAAACTAAGCAGAAGGCCATCCTGACGGATGGCCTTTTTGCGTTTCTAC
AAACTCTTCCTGTTAGTTAGTTACTTAAGCTCGGGCCCCAAATAATGATTTTATTTTGACTGATAGTGAC
CTGTTCGTTGCAACAAATTGATAAGCAATGCTTTTTTATAATGCCAACTTTGTACAAAAAAGCAGGCTCC
ACATGGGCTGTGTATCGAGCACTTCAAGAAGTACTGGATATTATTCCGGTTACGAAAATCATGAGGAGCC
AAGGGTGGCAAGTAGCCCGACGAACAGGCATGATCGCGGCTACGAAACCGATTCCGAGCATTCCAATGTT
AACTTAATACCCAATGCGAGGAGAGTGTATAAAGAGTCTGTTTTGTGGCATGGTACATCTATGCAATCAA
AAATAGATTTGAGAAGGCAAGGGTTTGATGTGAATAGAAAAACTGATGGTGCAACCGAGGGATCTAGAAC
ATCGAACTCAGCCCCTACAGACACGCTCATCAGAAATGCTAGACGTCACAACTACTTAACAGCGTATGAT
GTAACAGCTAAGAATTATGCTCGAAGAGCAGACCCCGAATCCCCAGCCCTAGTTAGAACTATAGGTGTCA
AGAGCAATTTTAATATTGAGCTAGATCCTGAATCGAAAGACGAGAATGGTGAAATATCCCAATTCAGCTG
CAGAACGACAGATTCAATACCTAAAAAATACATTGTTGGAAGCAAGAGCAGCCAGCCGGGAGCAGATGCA
AAGGTTTTTAAAAAAGAACTCTCCAATGCGGGCTTTGAAGTTTCCACAAGCCGTGCAGGCGAGTTATTAA
GAGCTGTTCAGTCTGACTCAGAAGATGACTTTAACTCGAGATATCTAGACCCAGCTTTCTTGTACAAAGT
TGGCATTATAAGAAAGCATTGCTTATCAATTTGTTGCAACGAACAGGTCACTATCAGTCAAAATAAAATC
ATTATTTGCCATCCAGCTGCAGCTCTGGCCCGTGTCTCAAAATCTCTGATGTTACATTGCACAAGATAAA
AATATATCATCATGAACAATAAAACTGTCTGCTTACATAAACAGTAATACAAGGGGTGTTATGAGCCATA
TTCAACGGGAAACGTCGAGGCCGCGATTAAATTCCAACATGGATGCTGATTTATATGGGTATAAATGGGC
TCGCGATAATGTCGGGCAATCAGGTGCGACAATCTATCGCTTGTATGGGAAGCCCGATGCGCCAGAGTTG
TTTCTGAAACATGGCAAAGGTAGCGTTGCCAATGATGTTACAGATGAGATGGTCAGACTAAACTGGCTGA
CGGAATTTATGCCTCTTCCGACCATCAAGCATTTTATCCGTACTCCTGGTGATGCATGGTTACTCACCAC
TGCGATCCCCGGAAAAACAGCATTCCAGGTATTAGAAGAATATCCTGATTCAGGTGAAAATATTGTTGAT
GCGCTGGCAGTGTTCCTGCGCCGGTTGCATTCGATTCCTGTTTGTAATTGTCCTTTTAACAGCGATCGCG
TATTTCGTCTCGCTCAGGCGCAATCACGAATGAATAACGGTTTGGTTGATGCGAGTGATTTTGATGACGA
GCGTAATGGCTGGCCTGTTGAACAAGTCTGGAAAGAAATGCATAAACTTTTGCCATTCTCACCGGATTCA
GTCGTCACTCATGGTGATTTCTCACTTGATAACCTTATTTTTGACGAGGGGAAATTAATAGGTTGTATTG
ATGTTGGACGAGTCGGAATCGCAGACCGATACCAGGATCTTGCCATCCTATGGAACTGCCTCGGTGAGTT
TTCTCCTTCATTACAGAAACGGCTTTTTCAAAAATATGGTATTGATAATCCTGATATGAATAAATTGCAG
TTTCATTTGATGCTCGATGAGTTTTTCTAATCAGAATTGGTTAATTGGTTGTAACATTATTCAGATTGGG
CCCCGTTCCACTGAGCGTCAGACCCCGTAGAAAAGATCA
